Addgene plasmid #111119: pCR1300
Purpose: Expresses USP1_+_62903144.23-P1P2 sgRNA in pCR1068
Depositing lab: Jacob Corn. Depositing organization: University of California, Berkeley. Publication: CRISPR-Cas9 genome editing in human cells occurs via the Fanconi anemia pathway. Richardson CD, Kazane KR, Feng SJ, Zelin E, Bray NL, Schafer AJ, Floor SN, Corn JE. Nat Genet. 2018 Aug;50(8):1132-1139. doi: 10.1038/s41588-018-0174-0. Epub 2018 Jul 27. PubMed 30054595.
Backbone
  Vector backbone: pCR1068
  Vector type: Lentiviral
Growth in bacteria
  Bacterial resistance: Ampicillin, 100 μg/mL
  Growth temperature: 37°C
  Growth strain: NEB Stable
  Copy number: High Copy
Gene/Insert
  Gene/Insert name: USP1 gRNA
  gRNA/shRNA sequence: GCACGGTCCCGGGGTCTCCC
  Species: H. sapiens (human)
  Entrez Gene: USP1 (a.k.a. UBP)
  Cloning method: Restriction Enzyme; 5′ cloning site Unknown (unknown if destroyed)
Terms and licenses: Academic/Nonprofit Terms; Industry Terms: Not Available to Industry
How to cite: pCR1300 was a gift from Jacob Corn (Addgene plasmid # 111119 ; http://n2t.net/addgene:111119 ; RRID:Addgene_111119)
