[The description below was written by a language model from this plasmid's Addgene catalogue record and pLannotate feature annotations shown in this document.]
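Description:
pCR1300 is a lentiviral sgRNA expression plasmid of about 8.9 kb, built in the pCR1068 backbone, carrying a guide RNA directed against human USP1, which encodes a deubiquitinating enzyme. The guide's name ends in "P1P2", the format used in CRISPRi/CRISPRa promoter-targeting libraries, but the record does not say which Cas9 variant it is meant to pair with. In bacteria the plasmid replicates from a high-copy ColE1/pUC-type origin and is selected with ampicillin through the β-lactamase gene.

The transfer cassette begins with a CMV enhancer/promoter fused to a truncated HIV-1 5' LTR, an arrangement that drives genomic RNA production in packaging cells without Tat. It is followed by the Ψ packaging signal with a gag fragment, the RRE for Rev-dependent nuclear export, and the cPPT/CTS. A WPRE downstream of the payload enhances transcript expression, and a nef fragment and a second truncated LTR close the cassette.

The annotation detects a fragment of the S. pyogenes tracrRNA scaffold, consistent with the sgRNA cassette. No Pol III promoter driving the guide was annotated, so the record does not identify it. Downstream, an EF-1α promoter drives puromycin N-acetyltransferase followed by mEGFP. The gap between the two reading frames probably holds a linker or self-cleaving peptide, though none is annotated. These markers allow drug selection and fluorescent tracking of transduced cells. Two same-orientation loxP sites flank the sgRNA scaffold and marker cassette, so Cre could in principle excise this region.

The associated publication examined the role of the Fanconi anemia pathway in Cas9 genome editing in human cells, which suggests the construct served to perturb USP1 in that context.
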