Features (pLannotate 1.2.2; 23 found; start..end, strand, type, name):
     30..409     +  enhancer       CMV enhancer: human cytomegalovirus immediate early enhancer
    410..609     +  promoter       CMV promoter: human cytomegalovirus (CMV) immediate early promoter
    627..807     +  LTR            5' LTR (truncated): truncated 5' long terminal repeat (LTR) from HIV-1
    854..979     +  misc_feature   HIV-1 Ψ: packaging signal of human immunodeficiency virus type 1
    963..1301    +  CDS            HIV-1 gag (fragment): gag protein from human immunodeficiency virus 1; gag
   1476..1709    +  misc_feature   RRE: The Rev response element (RRE) of HIV-1 allows for Rev-dependent mRNA export from the nucleus to the cytoplasm.
   2086..2186    +  CDS            Rev (fragment): human immunodeficiency virus 1 (HIV-1) Rev protein; rev; enhances nuclear export of unspliced and incompletely spliced viral mRNAs
   2236..2353    +  misc_feature   cPPT/CTS: central polypurine tract and central termination sequence of HIV-1
   2614..2647    +  protein_bind   loxP: Cre-mediated recombination occurs in the 8-bp core sequence (GCATACAT). Cre recombinase
   2772..2839    +  misc_RNA       tracrRNA (fragment): trans-activating CRISPR RNA for the Streptococcus pyogenes CRISPR/Cas9 system
   2912..4083    +  promoter       EF-1α promoter: strong constitutive promoter for human elongation factor EF-1α
   4095..4691    +  CDS            PuroR: puromycin N-acetyltransferase; pac from Streptomyces alboniger; confers resistance to puromycin
   4767..5486    +  CDS            mEGFP: enhanced GFP with monomerizing A206K mutation (Zacharias et al., 2002) mammalian codon-optimized
   5506..5539    +  protein_bind   loxP: Cre-mediated recombination occurs in the 8-bp core sequence (GCATACAT). Cre recombinase
   5572..5595    +  misc_feature   MCS (fragment): pBluescript multiple cloning site
   5595..6183    +  misc_feature   WPRE: woodchuck hepatitis virus posttranscriptional regulatory element
   6184..6203    +  misc_feature   MCS (fragment): pBluescript multiple cloning site
   6205..6705    +  CDS            nef (fragment): NEF_HV1LA - Experimental evidence at protein level: Swiss-Prot protein existence level 1. Extracellular Nef protein targets CD4(+) T-lymphocytes for apoptosis by interacting with CXCR4 surface receptors. From Human immunodeficiency virus type 1 group M subtype B (isolate Lai) (HIV-1).
   6712..6892    +  LTR            5' LTR (truncated): truncated 5' long terminal repeat (LTR) from HIV-1
   6954..7542    -  rep_origin     ori: high-copy-number ColE1/pMB1/pBR322/pUC origin of replication
   7713..8573    -  CDS            AmpR: β-lactamase; bla; confers resistance to ampicillin, carbenicillin, and related antibiotics
   8574..8678    -  promoter       AmpR promoter: bla
   8737..8789    -  misc_feature   bom (fragment): basis of mobility region from pBR322
>Addgene plasmid #111119 | pCR1300 | addgene full sequence | sequence record 211922 | Addgene NGS Result
TCGCGATGTACGGGCCAGATATACGCGTTGACATTGATTATTGACTAGTTATTAATAGTAATCAATTACG
GGGTCATTAGTTCATAGCCCATATATGGAGTTCCGCGTTACATAACTTACGGTAAATGGCCCGCCTGGCT
GACCGCCCAACGACCCCCGCCCATTGACGTCAATAATGACGTATGTTCCCATAGTAACGCCAATAGGGAC
TTTCCATTGACGTCAATGGGTGGAGTATTTACGGTAAACTGCCCACTTGGCAGTACATCAAGTGTATCAT
ATGCCAAGTACGCCCCCTATTGACGTCAATGACGGTAAATGGCCCGCCTGGCATTATGCCCAGTACATGA
CCTTATGGGACTTTCCTACTTGGCAGTACATCTACGTATTAGTCATCGCTATTACCATGGTGATGCGGTT
TTGGCAGTACATCAATGGGCGTGGATAGCGGTTTGACTCACGGGGATTTCCAAGTCTCCACCCCATTGAC
GTCAATGGGAGTTTGTTTTGGCACCAAAATCAACGGGACTTTCCAAAATGTCGTAACAACTCCGCCCCAT
TGACGCAAATGGGCGGTAGGCGTGTACGGTGGGAGGTCTATATAAGCAGCGCGTTTTGCCTGTACTGGGT
CTCTCTGGTTAGACCAGATCTGAGCCTGGGAGCTCTCTGGCTAACTAGGGAACCCACTGCTTAAGCCTCA
ATAAAGCTTGCCTTGAGTGCTTCAAGTAGTGTGTGCCCGTCTGTTGTGTGACTCTGGTAACTAGAGATCC
CTCAGACCCTTTTAGTCAGTGTGGAAAATCTCTAGCAGTGGCGCCCGAACAGGGACTTGAAAGCGAAAGG
GAAACCAGAGGAGCTCTCTCGACGCAGGACTCGGCTTGCTGAAGCGCGCACGGCAAGAGGCGAGGGGCGG
CGACTGGTGAGTACGCCAAAAATTTTGACTAGCGGAGGCTAGAAGGAGAGAGATGGGTGCGAGAGCGTCA
GTATTAAGCGGGGGAGAATTAGATCGCGATGGGAAAAAATTCGGTTAAGGCCAGGGGGAAAGAAAAAATA
TAAATTAAAACATATAGTATGGGCAAGCAGGGAGCTAGAACGATTCGCAGTTAATCCTGGCCTGTTAGAA
ACATCAGAAGGCTGTAGACAAATACTGGGACAGCTACAACCATCCCTTCAGACAGGATCAGAAGAACTTA
GATCATTATATAATACAGTAGCAACCCTCTATTGTGTGCATCAAAGGATAGAGATAAAAGACACCAAGGA
AGCTTTAGACAAGATAGAGGAAGAGCAAAACAAAAGTAAGACCACCGCACAGCAAGCGGCCGGCCGCTGA
TCTTCAGACCTGGAGGAGGAGATATGAGGGACAATTGGAGAAGTGAATTATATAAATATAAAGTAGTAAA
AATTGAACCATTAGGAGTAGCACCCACCAAGGCAAAGAGAAGAGTGGTGCAGAGAGAAAAAAGAGCAGTG
GGAATAGGAGCTTTGTTCCTTGGGTTCTTGGGAGCAGCAGGAAGCACTATGGGCGCAGCGTCAATGACGC
TGACGGTACAGGCCAGACAATTATTGTCTGGTATAGTGCAGCAGCAGAACAATTTGCTGAGGGCTATTGA
GGCGCAACAGCATCTGTTGCAACTCACAGTCTGGGGCATCAAGCAGCTCCAGGCAAGAATCCTGGCTGTG
GAAAGATACCTAAAGGATCAACAGCTCCTGGGGATTTGGGGTTGCTCTGGAAAACTCATTTGCACCACTG
CTGTGCCTTGGAATGCTAGTTGGAGTAATAAATCTCTGGAACAGATTTGGAATCACACGACCTGGATGGA
GTGGGACAGAGAAATTAACAATTACACAAGCTTAATACACTCCTTAATTGAAGAATCGCAAAACCAGCAA
GAAAAGAATGAACAAGAATTATTGGAATTAGATAAATGGGCAAGTTTGTGGAATTGGTTTAACATAACAA
ATTGGCTGTGGTATATAAAATTATTCATAATGATAGTAGGAGGCTTGGTAGGTTTAAGAATAGTTTTTGC
TGTACTTTCTATAGTGAATAGAGTTAGGCAGGGATATTCACCATTATCGTTTCAGACCCACCTCCCAACC
CCGAGGGGACCCGACAGGCCCGAAGGAATAGAAGAAGAAGGTGGAGAGAGAGACAGAGACAGATCCATTC
GATTAGTGAACGGATCGGCACTGCGTGCGCCAATTCTGCAGACAAATGGCAGTATTCATCCACAATTTTA
AAAGAAAAGGGGGGATTGGGGGGTACAGTGCAGGGGAAAGAATAGTAGACATAATAGCAACAGACATACA
AACTAAAGAATTACAAAAACAAATTACAAAAATTCAAAATTTTCGGGTTTATTACAGGGACAGCAGAGAT
CCAGTTTGGTTAGTACCGGGCCCGCCCTGCAGGTCTAGAGATCCGACGCGCCATCTCTAGGCCCGCGCCG
GCCCCCTCGCACGGACTTGTGGGAGAAGCTCGGCTACTCCCCTGCCCCGGTTAATTTGCATATAATATTT
CCTAGTAACTATAGAGGCTTAATGTGCGATAAAAGACAGATAATCTGTTCTTTTTAATACTAGCTACATT
TTACATGATAGGCTTGGATTTCTATAACTTCGTATAGCATACATTATACGAAGTTATAAACAGCACAAAA
GGAAACTCACCCTAACTGTAAAGTAATTGTGTGTTTTGAGACTATAAGTATCCCTTGGAGAACCACCTTG
TTGGCACGGTCCCGGGGTCTCCCGTTTAAGAGCTAAGCTGGAAACAGCATAGCAAGTTTAAATAAGGCTA
GTCCGTTATCAACTTGAAAAAGTGGCACCGAGTCGGTGCTTTTTTTCTCGAGTACTAGGATCCATTAGGC
GGCCGCCCTGCAGGGTGGATAACCGTATTACCGCCATGCATGTGCCCGTCAGTGGGCAGAGCGCACATCG
CCCACAGTCCCCGAGAAGTTGGGGGGAGGGGTCGGCAATTGAACCGGTGCCTAGAGAAGGTGGCGCGGGG
TAAACTGGGAAAGTGATGTCGTGTACTGGCTCCGCCTTTTTCCCGAGGGTGGGGGAGAACCGTATATAAG
TGCAGTAGTCGCCGTGAACGTTCTTTTTCGCAACGGGTTTGCCGCCAGAACACAGGTAAGTGCCGTGTGT
GGTTCCCGCGGGCCTGGCCTCTTTACGGGTTATGGCCCTTGCGTGCCTTGAATTACTTCCACCTGGCTGC
AGTACGTGATTCTTGATCCCGAGCTTCGGGTTGGAAGTGGGTGGGAGAGTTCGAGGCCTTGCGCTTAAGG
AGCCCCTTCGCCTCGTGCTTGAGTTGAGGCCTGGCCTGGGCGCTGGGGCCGCCGCGTGCGAATCTGGTGG
CACCTTCGCGCCTGTCTCGCTGCTTTCGATAAGTCTCTAGCCATTTAAAATTTTTGATGACCTGCTGCGA
CGCTTTTTTTCTGGCAAGATAGTCTTGTAAATGCGGGCCAAGATCTGCACACTGGTATTTCGGTTTTTGG
GGCCGCGGGCGGCGACGGGGCCCGTGCGTCCCAGCGCACATGTTCGGCGAGGCGGGGCCTGCGAGCGCGG
CCACCGAGAATCGGACGGGGGTAGTCTCAAGCTGGCCGGCCTGCTCTGGTGCCTGGCCTCGCGCCGCCGT
GTATCGCCCCGCCCTGGGCGGCAAGGCTGGCCCGGTCGGCACCAGTTGCGTGAGCGGAAAGATGGCCGCT
TCCCGGCCCTGCTGCAGGGAGCTCAAAATGGAGGACGCGGCGCTCGGGAGAGCGGGCGGGTGAGTCACCC
ACACAAAGGAAAAGGGCCTTTCCGTCCTCAGCCGTCGCTTCATGTGACTCCACGGAGTACCGGGCGCCGT
CCAGGCACCTCGATTAGTTCTCGCGCTTTTGGAGTACGTCGTCTTTAGGTTGGGGGGAGGGGTTTTATGC
GATGGAGTTTCCCCACACTGAGTGGGTGGAGACTGAAGTTAGGCCAGCTTGGCACTTGATGTAATTCTCC
TTGGAATTTGCCCTTTTTGAGTTTGGATCTTGGTTCATTCTCAAGCCTCAGACAGTGGTTCAAAGTTTTT
TTCTTCCATTTCAGGTGTCGTGAGCTAGCCCACCATGACCGAGTACAAGCCCACGGTGCGCCTCGCCACC
CGCGACGACGTCCCCCGGGCCGTACGCACCCTCGCCGCCGCGTTCGCCGACTACCCCGCCACGCGCCACA
CCGTCGACCCGGACCGCCACATCGAGCGGGTCACCGAGCTGCAAGAACTCTTCCTCACGCGCGTCGGGCT
CGACATCGGCAAGGTGTGGGTCGCGGACGACGGCGCCGCGGTGGCGGTCTGGACCACGCCGGAGAGCGTC
GAAGCGGGGGCGGTGTTCGCCGAGATCGGCCCGCGCATGGCCGAGTTGAGCGGTTCCCGGCTGGCCGCGC
AGCAACAGATGGAAGGCCTCCTGGCGCCGCACCGGCCCAAGGAGCCCGCGTGGTTCCTGGCCACCGTCGG
CGTCTCGCCCGACCACCAGGGCAAGGGTCTGGGCAGCGCCGTCGTGCTCCCCGGAGTGGAGGCGGCCGAG
CGCGCCGGGGTGCCCGCCTTCCTGGAGACCTCCGCGCCCCGCAACCTCCCCTTCTACGAGCGGCTCGGCT
TCACCGTCACCGCCGACGTCGAGGTGCCCGAAGGACCGCGCACCTGGTGCATGACCCGCAAGCCCGGTGC
CGGATCGGGAGAGGGCAGAGGAAGTCTGCTAACATGCGGTGACGTCGAGGAGAATCCTGGCCCACCGGTC
GCCACCATGGTGAGCAAGGGCGAGGAGCTGTTCACCGGGGTGGTGCCCATCCTGGTCGAGCTGGACGGCG
ACGTAAACGGCCACAAGTTCAGCGTGTCCGGCGAGGGCGAGGGCGATGCCACCTACGGCAAGCTGACCCT
GAAGTTCATCTGCACCACCGGCAAGCTGCCGGTGCCCTGGCCCACCCTCGTGACCACCCTGACCCATGGC
GTGCAGTGCTTCAGCCGCTACCCCGACCACATGAAGCAGCACGACTTCTTCAAGTCCGCCATGCCCGAAG
GCTACGTCCAGGAGCGCACCATCTTCTTCAAGGACGACGGCAACTACAAGACCCGCGCCGAGGTGAAGTT
CGAGGGCGACACCCTGGTGAACCGCATCGAGCTGAAGGGCATCGACTTCAAGGAGGACGGCAACATCCTG
GGGCACAAGCTGGAGTACAACTACAACAGCCACAACGTCTATATCATGGCCGACAAGCAGAAGAACGGCA
TCAAGGTGAACTTCAAGATCCGCCACAACATCGAGGACGGCAGCGTGCAGCTCGCCGACCACTACCAGCA
GAACACCCCCATCGGCGACGGCCCCGTGCTGCTGCCCGACAACCACTACCTGAGCACCCAGTCCAAGCTG
AGTAAAGACCCCAACGAGAAGCGCGATCACATGGTCCTGCTGGAGTTCGTGACCGCCGCCGGGATCACTC
TCGGCATGGACGAGCTGTACAAGTAAGAATTCGTCGAGGGACCTAATAACTTCGTATAGCATACATTATA
CGAAGTTATACATGTTTAAGGGTTCCGGTTCCACTAGGTACAATTCGATATCAAGCTTATCGATAATCAA
CCTCTGGATTACAAAATTTGTGAAAGATTGACTGGTATTCTTAACTATGTTGCTCCTTTTACGCTATGTG
GATACGCTGCTTTAATGCCTTTGTATCATGCTATTGCTTCCCGTATGGCTTTCATTTTCTCCTCCTTGTA
TAAATCCTGGTTGCTGTCTCTTTATGAGGAGTTGTGGCCCGTTGTCAGGCAACGTGGCGTGGTGTGCACT
GTGTTTGCTGACGCAACCCCCACTGGTTGGGGCATTGCCACCACCTGTCAGCTCCTTTCCGGGACTTTCG
CTTTCCCCCTCCCTATTGCCACGGCGGAACTCATCGCCGCCTGCCTTGCCCGCTGCTGGACAGGGGCTCG
GCTGTTGGGCACTGACAATTCCGTGGTGTTGTCGGGGAAATCATCGTCCTTTCCTTGGCTGCTCGCCTGT
GTTGCCACCTGGATTCTGCGCGGGACGTCCTTCTGCTACGTCCCTTCGGCCCTCAATCCAGCGGACCTTC
CTTCCCGCGGCCTGCTGCCGGCTCTGCGGCCTCTTCCGCGTCTTCGCCTTCGCCCTCAGACGAGTCGGAT
CTCCCTTTGGGCCGCCTCCCCGCATCGATACCGTCGACCTCGATCGAGACCTAGAAAAACATGGAGCAAT
CACAAGTAGCAATACAGCAGCTACCAATGCTGATTGTGCCTGGCTAGAAGCACAAGAGGAGGAGGAGGTG
GGTTTTCCAGTCACACCTCAGGTACCTTTAAGACCAATGACTTACAAGGCAGCTGTAGATCTTAGCCACT
TTTTAAAAGAAAAGGGGGGACTGGAAGGGCTAATTCACTCCCAACGAAGACAAGATATCCTTGATCTGTG
GATCTACCACACACAAGGCTACTTCCCTGATTGGCAGAACTACACACCAGGGCCAGGGATCAGATATCCA
CTGACCTTTGGATGGTGCTACAAGCTAGTACCAGTTGAGCAAGAGAAGGTAGAAGAAGCCAATGAAGGAG
AGAACACCCGCTTGTTACACCCTGTGAGCCTGCATGGGATGGATGACCCGGAGAGAGAAGTATTAGAGTG
GAGGTTTGACAGCCGCCTAGCATTTCATCACATGGCCCGAGAGCTGCATCCGGACTGTACTGGGTCTCTC
TGGTTAGACCAGATCTGAGCCTGGGAGCTCTCTGGCTAACTAGGGAACCCACTGCTTAAGCCTCAATAAA
GCTTGCCTTGAGTGCTTCAAGTAGTGTGTGCCCGTCTGTTGTGTGACTCTGGTAACTAGAGATCCCTCAG
ACCCTTTTAGTCAGTGTGGAAAATCTCTAGCAGCATGTGAGCAAAAGGCCAGCAAAAGGCCAGGAACCGT
AAAAAGGCCGCGTTGCTGGCGTTTTTCCATAGGCTCCGCCCCCCTGACGAGCATCACAAAAATCGACGCT
CAAGTCAGAGGTGGCGAAACCCGACAGGACTATAAAGATACCAGGCGTTTCCCCCTGGAAGCTCCCTCGT
GCGCTCTCCTGTTCCGACCCTGCCGCTTACCGGATACCTGTCCGCCTTTCTCCCTTCGGGAAGCGTGGCG
CTTTCTCATAGCTCACGCTGTAGGTATCTCAGTTCGGTGTAGGTCGTTCGCTCCAAGCTGGGCTGTGTGC
ACGAACCCCCCGTTCAGCCCGACCGCTGCGCCTTATCCGGTAACTATCGTCTTGAGTCCAACCCGGTAAG
ACACGACTTATCGCCACTGGCAGCAGCCACTGGTAACAGGATTAGCAGAGCGAGGTATGTAGGCGGTGCT
ACAGAGTTCTTGAAGTGGTGGCCTAACTACGGCTACACTAGAAGAACAGTATTTGGTATCTGCGCTCTGC
TGAAGCCAGTTACCTTCGGAAAAAGAGTTGGTAGCTCTTGATCCGGCAAACAAACCACCGCTGGTAGCGG
TGGTTTTTTTGTTTGCAAGCAGCAGATTACGCGCAGAAAAAAAGGATCTCAAGAAGATCCTTTGATCTTT
TCTACGGGGTCTGACGCTCAGTGGAACGAAAACTCACGTTAAGGGATTTTGGTCATGAGATTATCAAAAA
GGATCTTCACCTAGATCCTTTTAAATTAAAAATGAAGTTTTAAATCAATCTAAAGTATATATGAGTAAAC
TTGGTCTGACAGTTACCAATGCTTAATCAGTGAGGCACCTATCTCAGCGATCTGTCTATTTCGTTCATCC
ATAGTTGCCTGACTCCCCGTCGTGTAGATAACTACGATACGGGAGGGCTTACCATCTGGCCCCAGTGCTG
CAATGATACCGCGAGACCCACGCTCACCGGCTCCAGATTTATCAGCAATAAACCAGCCAGCCGGAAGGGC
CGAGCGCAGAAGTGGTCCTGCAACTTTATCCGCCTCCATCCAGTCTATTAATTGTTGCCGGGAAGCTAGA
GTAAGTAGTTCGCCAGTTAATAGTTTGCGCAACGTTGTTGCCATTGCTACAGGCATCGTGGTGTCACGCT
CGTCGTTTGGTATGGCTTCATTCAGCTCCGGTTCCCAACGATCAAGGCGAGTTACATGATCCCCCATGTT
GTGCAAAAAAGCGGTTAGCTCCTTCGGTCCTCCGATCGTTGTCAGAAGTAAGTTGGCCGCAGTGTTATCA
CTCATGGTTATGGCAGCACTGCATAATTCTCTTACTGTCATGCCATCCGTAAGATGCTTTTCTGTGACTG
GTGAGTACTCAACCAAGTCATTCTGAGAATAGTGTATGCGGCGACCGAGTTGCTCTTGCCCGGCGTCAAT
ACGGGATAATACCGCGCCACATAGCAGAACTTTAAAAGTGCTCATCATTGGAAAACGTTCTTCGGGGCGA
AAACTCTCAAGGATCTTACCGCTGTTGAGATCCAGTTCGATGTAACCCACTCGTGCACCCAACTGATCTT
CAGCATCTTTTACTTTCACCAGCGTTTCTGGGTGAGCAAAAACAGGAAGGCAAAATGCCGCAAAAAAGGG
AATAAGGGCGACACGGAAATGTTGAATACTCATACTCTTCCTTTTTCAATATTATTGAAGCATTTATCAG
GGTTATTGTCTCATGAGCGGATACATATTTGAATGTATTTAGAAAAATAAACAAATAGGGGTTCCGCGCA
CATTTCCCCGAAAAGTGCCACCTGACGTCGACGGATCGGGAGATCTCCCGATCCCCTATGGTGCACTCTC
AGTACAATCTGCTCTGATGCCGCATAGTTAAGCCAGTATCTGCTCCCTGCTTGTGTGTTGGAGGTCGCTG
AGTAGTGCGCGAGCAAAATTTAAGCTACAACAAGGCAAGGCTTGACCGACAATTGCATGAAGAATCTGCT
TAGGGTTAGGCGTTTTGCGCTGCT
